Addgene plasmid #171839: pCAG-mcherry-WIPI2dK88E-cs-TEV-STREP
Purpose: Mammalian expression of human WIPI2d K88E with N-terminal mCherry and C-terminal Strep
Depositing lab: James Hurley. Depositing organization: University of California, Berkeley. Publication: Structural basis for membrane recruitment of ATG16L1 by WIPI2 in autophagy. Strong LM, Chang C, Riley JF, Boecker CA, Flower TG, Buffalo CZ, Ren X, Stavoe AK, Holzbaur EL, Hurley JH. Elife. 2021 Sep 10;10. pii: 70372. doi: 10.7554/eLife.70372. PubMed 34505572.
Backbone
  Vector backbone: pCAG
  Vector type: Mammalian Expression
Growth in bacteria
  Bacterial resistance: Ampicillin, 100 μg/mL
  Growth temperature: 37°C
  Growth strain: DH5alpha
  Copy number: High Copy
Gene/Insert
  Gene/Insert name: WIPI2d
  Species: H. sapiens (human)
  Mutation: K88E
  Entrez Gene: WIPI2 (a.k.a. ATG18B, Atg21, CGI-50, IDDSSA, WIPI-2)
  Tag / fusion protein: mCherry (N terminal on insert); Strep (C terminal on insert)
  Cloning method: Restriction Enzyme; 5′ cloning site Unknown (unknown if destroyed); 3′ cloning site Unknown (unknown if destroyed)
Terms and licenses: Academic/Nonprofit Terms; Industry Terms: Not Available to Industry
How to cite: pCAG-mcherry-WIPI2dK88E-cs-TEV-STREP was a gift from James Hurley (Addgene plasmid # 171839 ; http://n2t.net/addgene:171839 ; RRID:Addgene_171839)
