[The description below was written by a language model from this plasmid's Addgene catalogue record and pLannotate feature annotations shown in this document.]
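Description:
pCAG-mcherry-WIPI2dK88E-cs-TEV-STREP is a 6,994 bp mammalian expression plasmid built on the pCAG backbone. It is propagated in E. coli from a high-copy ColE1/pUC-type origin and selected with ampicillin through the β-lactamase gene and its native promoter. No mammalian selection marker is annotated, so the plasmid appears suited to transient expression. The backbone also carries remnants of lac regulatory sequences and an SV40 origin, which can support episomal replication in cells that express SV40 large T antigen.

Expression is driven by the composite CAG promoter, which here consists of the CMV immediate-early enhancer, the chicken β-actin promoter (spanning the numbering origin of the circular sequence) and a chimeric chicken β-actin/rabbit β-globin intron. This combination gives strong constitutive transcription in many mammalian cell types. The open reading frame begins with mCherry, followed by a short linker derived from a multiple cloning site, and then human WIPI2d carrying the K88E substitution. The annotation tool matched this coding region to the rat orthologue, but the catalogue record gives the species as human. Downstream of WIPI2d lie a TEV protease cleavage site and Strep-tag sequences that appear to form a Twin-Strep-type arrangement, so the fusion can be captured on Strep-Tactin resin and the tag then removed by TEV cleavage. A rabbit β-globin polyadenylation signal terminates the transcript, and the short HBB fragments flagging the cassette are simply globin-derived vector sequence.

WIPI2 is a PtdIns3P-binding autophagy protein that acts early in autophagosome formation. The associated study addresses how WIPI2 recruits ATG16L1 to membranes, which suggests the K88E mutant was made to probe that mechanism, although the record does not state the mutation's effect. The construct supports both fluorescence imaging and affinity purification of the mutant protein from mammalian cells.
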