Features (pLannotate 1.2.2; 23 found; start..end, strand, type, name):
    145..1161    +  intron         chimeric intron: chimera between introns from chicken β-actin and rabbit β-globin
   1159..1215    +  CDS            HBB (fragment): HBB_LEPEU - Experimental evidence at protein level: Swiss-Prot protein existence level 1. Involved in oxygen transport from the lung to the various peripheral tissues. From Lepus europaeus (European hare).
   1241..1948    +  CDS            mCherry: mCherry is a basic (constitutively fluorescent) red fluorescent protein published in 2004, derived from Discosoma sp.. It is reported to be a very rapidly-maturing monomer with low acid sensitivity.
   1949..1983    +  misc_feature   MCS (fragment): multiple cloning site
   1985..3259    +  CDS            Wipi2: WIPI2_RAT - Experimental evidence at protein level: Swiss-Prot protein existence level 1. Component of the autophagy machinery that controls the major intracellular degradation process by which cytoplasmic materials are packaged into autophagosomes and delivered to lysosomes for degradation. Involved in an early step of the formation of preautophagosomal structures. Binds and is activated by phosphatidylinositol 3-phosphate (PtdIns3P) forming on membranes of the endoplasmic reticulum upon activation of the upstream ULK1 and PI3 kinases. Mediates ER-isolation membranes contacts by interacting w
   3266..3285    +  CDS            TEV site (fragment): tobacco etch virus (TEV) protease recognition and cleavage site
   3308..3325    +  CDS            Twin-Strep-tag (fragment): two Strep-Tag®II moieties connected by a linker for enhanced binding to Strep-Tactin®, an engineered form of streptavidin (Schmidt et al., 2013)
   3362..3384    +  CDS            Strep-Tag II (fragment): peptide that binds Strep-Tactin®, an engineered form of streptavidin
   3420..3497    +  CDS            HBB (fragment): HBB_PONPY - Experimental evidence at transcript level: Swiss-Prot protein existence level 2. Involved in oxygen transport from the lung to the various peripheral tissues. From Pongo pygmaeus (Bornean orangutan).
   3568..3623    +  polyA_signal   β-globin poly(A) signal: rabbit β-globin polyadenylation signal (Gil and Proudfoot, 1987)
   4008..4024    -  protein_bind   lac operator: The lac repressor binds to the lac operator to inhibit transcription in E. coli. This inhibition can be relieved by adding lactose or isopropyl-β-D-thiogalactopyranoside (IPTG). lac repressor encoded by lacI
   4032..4062    -  promoter       lac promoter: promoter for the E. coli lac operon
   4077..4098    -  protein_bind   CAP binding site: CAP binding activates transcription in the presence of cAMP. E. coli catabolite activator protein
   4111..4150    -  CDS            lacI (fragment): lac repressor; lacI; The lac repressor binds to the lac operator to inhibit transcription in E. coli. This inhibition can be relieved by adding lactose or isopropyl-β-D-thiogalactopyranoside (IPTG).
   4157..4179    +  promoter       SV40 promoter (fragment): SV40 enhancer and early promoter
   4203..4338    +  rep_origin     SV40 ori: SV40 origin of replication
   4358..4492    +  polyA_signal   SV40 poly(A) signal: SV40 polyadenylation signal
   4494..4548    -  CDS            lacI (fragment): lac repressor; lacI; The lac repressor binds to the lac operator to inhibit transcription in E. coli. This inhibition can be relieved by adding lactose or isopropyl-β-D-thiogalactopyranoside (IPTG).
   4731..5319    -  rep_origin     ori: high-copy-number ColE1/pMB1/pBR322/pUC origin of replication
   5490..6350    -  CDS            AmpR: β-lactamase; bla; confers resistance to ampicillin, carbenicillin, and related antibiotics
   6351..6455    -  promoter       AmpR promoter: bla
   6486..6865    +  enhancer       CMV enhancer: human cytomegalovirus immediate early enhancer
   6867..144     +  promoter       chicken β-actin promoter (across the origin): No description available
>Addgene plasmid #171839 | pCAG-mcherry-WIPI2dK88E-cs-TEV-STREP | addgene full sequence | sequence record 340803 | Addgene NGS Result
GGGGCGGGGCGGGGCGAGGGGCGGGGCGGGGCGAGGCGGAGAGGTGCGGCGGCAGCCAATCAGAGCGGCG
CGCTCCGAAAGTTTCCTTTTATGGCGAGGCGGCGGCGGCGGCGGCCCTATAAAAAGCGAAGCGCGCGGCG
GGCGGGAGTCGCTGCGCGCTGCCTTCGCCCCGTGCCCCGCTCCGCCGCCGCCTCGCGCCGCCCGCCCCGG
CTCTGACTGACCGCGTTACTCCCACAGGTGAGCGGGCGGGACGGCCCTTCTCCTCCGGGCTGTAATTAGC
GCTTGGTTTAATGACGGCTTGTTTCTTTTCTGTGGCTGCGTGAAAGCCTTGAGGGGCTCCGGGAGGGCCC
TTTGTGCGGGGGGAGCGGCTCGGGGGGTGCGTGCGTGTGTGTGTGCGTGGGGAGCGCCGCGTGCGGCTCC
GCGCTGCCCGGCGGCTGTGAGCGCTGCGGGCGCGGCGCGGGGCTTTGTGCGCTCCGCAGTGTGCGCGAGG
GGAGCGCGGCCGGGGGCGGTGCCCCGCGGTGCGGGGGGGGCTGCGAGGGGAACAAAGGCTGCGTGCGGGG
TGTGTGCGTGGGGGGGTGAGCAGGGGGTGTGGGCGCGTCGGTCGGGCTGCAACCCCCCCTGCACCCCCCT
CCCCGAGTTGCTGAGCACGGCCCGGCTTCGGGTGCGGGGCTCCGTACGGGGCGTGGCGCGGGGCTCGCCG
TGCCGGGCGGGGGGTGGCGGCAGGTGGGGGTGCCGGGCGGGGCGGGGCCGCCTCGGGCCGGGGAGGGCTC
GGGGGAGGGGCGCGGCGGCCCCCGGAGCGCCGGCGGCTGTCGAGGCGCGGCGAGCCGCAGCCATTGCCTT
TTATGGTAATCGTGCGAGAGGGCGCAGGGACTTCCTTTGTCCCAAATCTGTGCGGAGCCGAAATCTGGGA
GGCGCCGCCGCACCCCCTCTAGCGGGCGCGGGGCGAAGCGGTGCGGCGCCGGCAGGAAGGAAATGGGCGG
GGAGGGCCTTCGTGCGTCGCCGCGCCGCCGTCCCCTTCTCCCTCTCCAGCCTCGGGGCTGTCCGCGGGGG
GACGGCTGCCTTCGGGGGGGACGGGGCAGGGCGGGGTTCGGCTTCTGGCGTGTGACCGGCGGCTCTAGAG
CCTCTGCTAACCATGTTCATGCCTTCTTCTTTTTCCTACAGCTCCTGGGCAACGTGCTGGTTATTGTGCT
GTCTCATCATTTTGGCAAAGAATTCCTCGATCGACGGTATCGATGCCACCATGGTGAGCAAGGGCGAGGA
GGATAACATGGCCATCATCAAGGAGTTCATGCGCTTCAAGGTGCACATGGAGGGCTCCGTGAACGGCCAC
GAGTTCGAGATCGAGGGCGAGGGCGAGGGCCGCCCCTACGAGGGCACCCAGACCGCCAAGCTGAAGGTGA
CCAAGGGTGGCCCCCTGCCCTTCGCCTGGGACATCCTGTCCCCTCAGTTCATGTACGGCTCCAAGGCCTA
CGTGAAGCACCCCGCCGACATCCCCGACTACTTGAAGCTGTCCTTCCCCGAGGGCTTCAAGTGGGAGCGC
GTGATGAACTTCGAGGACGGCGGCGTGGTGACCGTGACCCAGGACTCCTCCCTGCAGGACGGCGAGTTCA
TCTACAAGGTGAAGCTGCGCGGCACCAACTTCCCCTCCGACGGCCCCGTAATGCAGAAGAAGACCATGGG
CTGGGAGGCCTCCTCCGAGCGGATGTACCCCGAGGACGGCGCCCTGAAGGGCGAGATCAAGCAGAGGCTG
AAGCTGAAGGACGGCGGCCACTACGACGCTGAGGTCAAGACCACCTACAAGGCCAAGAAGCCCGTGCAGC
TGCCCGGCGCCTACAACGTCAACATCAAGTTGGACATCACCTCCCACAACGAGGACTACACCATCGTGGA
ACAGTACGAACGCGCCGAGGGCCGCCACTCCACCGGCGGCATGGACGAGCTGTACAAGTCCGGACTCAGA
TCTCGAGCTCAAGCTTCGAATTCGATGAACCTGGCGAGCCAGAGCGGGGAGGCCGGCGCCGGCCAGCTGC
TCTTCGCCAACTTCAACCAGGACAACACGTCCCTAGCTGTTGGTAGTAAGTCCGGTTATAAATTTTTCTC
CCTTTCTTCTGTGGATAAGCTGGAACAGATCTATGAATGCACCGATACGGAAGATGTGTGCATTGTAGAG
AGATTGTTCTCCAGCAGCCTAGTGGCCATCGTGAGCCTTAAAGCACCAAGGAAGCTAAAGGTTTGCCACT
TTAAGGAGGGAACTGAGATCTGCAACTACAGCTACTCCAACACGATTCTGGCTGTGAAGCTCAACAGGCA
GAGGCTGATAGTATGCCTGGAGGAGTCCCTGTACATCCACAACATTCGGGACATGAAGGTGCTGCATACG
ATCAGGGAGACGCCTCCAAACCCTGCAGGCCTGTGTGCGCTGTCAATCAACAACGACAACTGCTACTTGG
CGTACCCAGGGAGCGCGACCATCGGAGAGGTGCAGGTCTTCGATACCATTAATTTGAGAGCTGCAAACAT
GATTCCGGCTCACGACAGTCCTTTAGCGGCACTGGCCTTTGACGCAAGTGGAACTAAACTTGCCACGGCT
TCGGAGAAGGGGACCGTGATTAGGGTATTTTCCATTCCAGAAGGACAAAAACTCTTTGAGTTTCGGAGAG
GAGTAAAGAGGTGCGTGAGCATCTGCTCCCTGGCCTTCAGCATGGACGGCATGTTCCTCTCCGCCTCCAG
CAACACTGAGACCGTGCACATCTTCAAACTCGAGACTGTGAAAGAAAAACCCCCAGAGGAGCCCACCACC
TGGACCGGGTACTTCGGGAAAGTGCTCATGGCCTCCACCAGCTACCTGCCTTCCCAAGTGACAGAAATGT
TCAACCAGGGCAGAGCCTTCGCCACGGTCCGCCTGCCATTCTGCGGCCACAAAAACATCTGCTCGCTAGC
CACAATTCAGAAGATCCCGCGGTTGTTGGTGGGTGCCGCCGACGGGTACCTGTACATGTACAACCTGGAC
CCCCAGGAGGGCGGCGAGTGTGCCCTGATGAAGCAGCACCGGCTGGACGGCAGTCTGGAAACGACCAATG
AGATCTTGGACTCTGCCTCTCACGACTGCCCCTTAGTCACTCAGACATACGGCGCAGCTGCAGGAAAAGC
CTACACAGACGACCTGGGTGCTGTGGGTGGCGCCTGCCTGGAGGACGAGGCCAGCGCCCTGCGCCTGGAT
GAGGACAGCGAGCACCCGCCCATGATTCTTCGGACTGACGGATCGGAAAACCTGTATTTTCAGGGTGGTA
CCATGGCGGCCTGGTCACACCCGCAGTTCGAGAAAGGTGGAGGTGCCCGAGGTGGATCGGGAGGTGGATC
GTGGAGCCACCCGCAGTTCGAAAAATGACCCGGGTGATATCTTAATTAATTAACTCGAGGAATTCACTCC
TCAGGTGCAGGCTGCCTATCAGAAGGTGGTGGCTGGTGTGGCCAATGCCCTGGCTCACAAATACCACTGA
GATCTTTTTCCCTCTGCCAAAAATTATGGGGACATCATGAAGCCCCTTGAGCATCTGACTTCTGGCTAAT
AAAGGAAATTTATTTTCATTGCAATAGTGTGTTGGAATTTTTTGTGTCTCTCACTCGGAAGGACATATGG
GAGGGCAAATCATTTAAAACATCAGAATGAGTATTTGGTTTAGAGTTTGGCAACATATGCCCATATGCTG
GCTGCCATGAACAAAGGTTGGCTATAAAGAGGTCATCAGTATATGAAACAGCCCCCTGCTGTCCATTCCT
TATTCCATAGAAAAGCCTTGACTTGAGGTTAGATTTTTTTTATATTTTGTTTTGTGTTATTTTTTTCTTT
AACATCCCTAAAATTTTCCTTACATGTTTTACTAGCCAGATTTTTCCTCCTCTCCTGACTACTCCCAGTC
ATAGCTGTCCCTCTTCTCTTATGGAGATCCCTCGACCTGCAGCCCAAGCTTGGCGTAATCATGGTCATAG
CTGTTTCCTGTGTGAAATTGTTATCCGCTCACAATTCCACACAACATACGAGCCGGAAGCATAAAGTGTA
AAGCCTGGGGTGCCTAATGAGTGAGCTAACTCACATTAATTGCGTTGCGCTCACTGCCCGCTTTCCAGTC
GGGAAACCTGTCGTGCCAGCGGATCCGCATCTCAATTAGTCAGCAACCATAGTCCCGCCCCTAACTCCGC
CCATCCCGCCCCTAACTCCGCCCAGTTCCGCCCATTCTCCGCCCCATGGCTGACTAATTTTTTTTATTTA
TGCAGAGGCCGAGGCCGCCTCGGCCTCTGAGCTATTCCAGAAGTAGTGAGGAGGCTTTTTTGGAGGCCTA
GGCTTTTGCAAAAAGCTAACTTGTTTATTGCAGCTTATAATGGTTACAAATAAAGCAATAGCATCACAAA
TTTCACAAATAAAGCATTTTTTTCACTGCATTCTAGTTGTGGTTTGTCCAAACTCATCAATGTATCTTAT
CATGTCTGGATCCGCTGCATTAATGAATCGGCCAACGCGCGGGGAGAGGCGGTTTGCGTATTGGGCGCTC
TTCCGCTTCCTCGCTCACTGACTCGCTGCGCTCGGTCGTTCGGCTGCGGCGAGCGGTATCAGCTCACTCA
AAGGCGGTAATACGGTTATCCACAGAATCAGGGGATAACGCAGGAAAGAACATGTGAGCAAAAGGCCAGC
AAAAGGCCAGGAACCGTAAAAAGGCCGCGTTGCTGGCGTTTTTCCATAGGCTCCGCCCCCCTGACGAGCA
TCACAAAAATCGACGCTCAAGTCAGAGGTGGCGAAACCCGACAGGACTATAAAGATACCAGGCGTTTCCC
CCTGGAAGCTCCCTCGTGCGCTCTCCTGTTCCGACCCTGCCGCTTACCGGATACCTGTCCGCCTTTCTCC
CTTCGGGAAGCGTGGCGCTTTCTCATAGCTCACGCTGTAGGTATCTCAGTTCGGTGTAGGTCGTTCGCTC
CAAGCTGGGCTGTGTGCACGAACCCCCCGTTCAGCCCGACCGCTGCGCCTTATCCGGTAACTATCGTCTT
GAGTCCAACCCGGTAAGACACGACTTATCGCCACTGGCAGCAGCCACTGGTAACAGGATTAGCAGAGCGA
GGTATGTAGGCGGTGCTACAGAGTTCTTGAAGTGGTGGCCTAACTACGGCTACACTAGAAGAACAGTATT
TGGTATCTGCGCTCTGCTGAAGCCAGTTACCTTCGGAAAAAGAGTTGGTAGCTCTTGATCCGGCAAACAA
ACCACCGCTGGTAGCGGTGGTTTTTTTGTTTGCAAGCAGCAGATTACGCGCAGAAAAAAAGGATCTCAAG
AAGATCCTTTGATCTTTTCTACGGGGTCTGACGCTCAGTGGAACGAAAACTCACGTTAAGGGATTTTGGT
CATGAGATTATCAAAAAGGATCTTCACCTAGATCCTTTTAAATTAAAAATGAAGTTTTAAATCAATCTAA
AGTATATATGAGTAAACTTGGTCTGACAGTTACCAATGCTTAATCAGTGAGGCACCTATCTCAGCGATCT
GTCTATTTCGTTCATCCATAGTTGCCTGACTCCCCGTCGTGTAGATAACTACGATACGGGAGGGCTTACC
ATCTGGCCCCAGTGCTGCAATGATACCGCGAGACCCACGCTCACCGGCTCCAGATTTATCAGCAATAAAC
CAGCCAGCCGGAAGGGCCGAGCGCAGAAGTGGTCCTGCAACTTTATCCGCCTCCATCCAGTCTATTAATT
GTTGCCGGGAAGCTAGAGTAAGTAGTTCGCCAGTTAATAGTTTGCGCAACGTTGTTGCCATTGCTACAGG
CATCGTGGTGTCACGCTCGTCGTTTGGTATGGCTTCATTCAGCTCCGGTTCCCAACGATCAAGGCGAGTT
ACATGATCCCCCATGTTGTGCAAAAAAGCGGTTAGCTCCTTCGGTCCTCCGATCGTTGTCAGAAGTAAGT
TGGCCGCAGTGTTATCACTCATGGTTATGGCAGCACTGCATAATTCTCTTACTGTCATGCCATCCGTAAG
ATGCTTTTCTGTGACTGGTGAGTACTCAACCAAGTCATTCTGAGAATAGTGTATGCGGCGACCGAGTTGC
TCTTGCCCGGCGTCAATACGGGATAATACCGCGCCACATAGCAGAACTTTAAAAGTGCTCATCATTGGAA
AACGTTCTTCGGGGCGAAAACTCTCAAGGATCTTACCGCTGTTGAGATCCAGTTCGATGTAACCCACTCG
TGCACCCAACTGATCTTCAGCATCTTTTACTTTCACCAGCGTTTCTGGGTGAGCAAAAACAGGAAGGCAA
AATGCCGCAAAAAAGGGAATAAGGGCGACACGGAAATGTTGAATACTCATACTCTTCCTTTTTCAATATT
ATTGAAGCATTTATCAGGGTTATTGTCTCATGAGCGGATACATATTTGAATGTATTTAGAAAAATAAACA
AATAGGGGTTCCGCGCACATTTCCCCGAAAAGTGCCACCTGGGTCGACATTGATTATTGACTAGTTATTA
ATAGTAATCAATTACGGGGTCATTAGTTCATAGCCCATATATGGAGTTCCGCGTTACATAACTTACGGTA
AATGGCCCGCCTGGCTGACCGCCCAACGACCCCCGCCCATTGACGTCAATAATGACGTATGTTCCCATAG
TAACGCCAATAGGGACTTTCCATTGACGTCAATGGGTGGAGTATTTACGGTAAACTGCCCACTTGGCAGT
ACATCAAGTGTATCATATGCCAAGTACGCCCCCTATTGACGTCAATGACGGTAAATGGCCCGCCTGGCAT
TATGCCCAGTACATGACCTTATGGGACTTTCCTACTTGGCAGTACATCTACGTATTAGTCATCGCTATTA
CCATGGTCGAGGTGAGCCCCACGTTCTGCTTCACTCTCCCCATCTCCCCCCCCTCCCCACCCCCAATTTT
GTATTTATTTATTTTTTAATTATTTTGTGCAGCGATGGGGGCGGGGGGGGGGGGGGGGGCGCGC
